Addgene plasmid #91285: pHH0103_ABI2-1/1-SV1/2
Purpose: Protein expression and purification of human SH3 domain construct ABI2-1/1-SV1/2
Depositing lab: Sachdev Sidhu. Depositing organization: University of Toronto. Publication: Comprehensive Analysis of the Human SH3 Domain Family Reveals a Wide Variety of Non-canonical Specificities. Teyra J, Huang H, Jain S, Guan X, Dong A, Liu Y, Tempel W, Min J, Tong Y, Kim PM, Bader GD, Sidhu SS. Structure. 2017 Oct 3;25(10):1598-1610.e3. doi: 10.1016/j.str.2017.07.017. Epub 2017 Sep 7. PubMed 28890361.
Backbone
  Vector backbone: pHH0103
  Vector type: Bacterial Expression
Growth in bacteria
  Bacterial resistance: Ampicillin, 100 μg/mL
  Growth temperature: 37°C
  Growth strain: DH5alpha
  Copy number: Low Copy
Gene/Insert
  Gene/Insert name: ABI2-1/1-SV1/2
  Species: H. sapiens (human)
  Insert size (bp): 189
  Entrez Gene: ABI2 (a.k.a. ABI-2, ABI2B, AIP-1, AIP1, AblBP3, SSH3BP2, argBP1, argBPIA, argBPIB)
  Cloning method: Restriction Enzyme; 5′ cloning site Sfi1 (unknown if destroyed); 3′ cloning site Not1 (unknown if destroyed)
Terms and licenses: Academic/Nonprofit Terms; Industry Terms: Not Available to Industry
How to cite: pHH0103_ABI2-1/1-SV1/2 was a gift from Sachdev Sidhu (Addgene plasmid # 91285 ; http://n2t.net/addgene:91285 ; RRID:Addgene_91285)
