[The description below was written by a language model from this plasmid's Addgene catalogue record and pLannotate feature annotations shown in this document.]
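Description:
pHH0103_ABI2-1/1-SV1/2 is a bacterial expression plasmid of about 6.9 kb, built on the pHH0103 backbone, for producing and purifying an SH3 domain of human ABI2 in E. coli. ABI2 is an Abl-interactor protein involved in regulating actin cytoskeleton dynamics. The recorded insert is 189 bp and was cloned between SfiI and NotI sites. The annotation software matched it to the mouse Abi2 orthologue, which probably reflects sequence conservation, since the catalogue gives the species as human.

Expression is driven by the strong hybrid tac promoter followed by a lac operator. The plasmid also carries lacI under the lacIq promoter, so transcription is repressed until it is induced with IPTG. The open reading frame begins with a 6xHis tag, continues through Schistosoma japonicum glutathione S-transferase, and ends with the ABI2 SH3 domain. This arrangement provides two affinity handles (immobilised metal and glutathione resins), and GST may also aid solubility. An fd phage terminator lies just after the insert.

Downstream of the terminator are fragments of M13 gene III, along with partial tetracycline-resistance sequences and a rop gene that is interrupted by an f1 origin. These appear to be remnants of a pBR322-type phagemid ancestor, possibly one used for phage display, rather than functional parts of the expression cassette. The plasmid replicates from a ColE1/pMB1-type origin with the pBR322 bom region, is listed as low copy, and is selected with ampicillin through β-lactamase. It belongs to a collection of constructs used for a family-wide analysis of human SH3 domain binding specificities.
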