Features (pLannotate 1.2.2; 21 found; start..end, strand, type, name):
     47..124     +  promoter       lacIq promoter: lacI (mutant); In the lacIq allele, a single base change in the promoter boosts expression of the lacI gene about 10-fold.
    125..1207    +  CDS            lacI: lac repressor; lacI; The lac repressor binds to the lac operator to inhibit transcription in E. coli. This inhibition can be relieved by adding lactose or isopropyl-β-D-thiogalactopyranoside (IPTG).
   1220..1241    +  protein_bind   CAP binding site: CAP binding activates transcription in the presence of cAMP. E. coli catabolite activator protein
   1260..1277    +  promoter       tet promoter (fragment): E. coli promoter for tetracycline efflux protein gene
   1450..1478    +  promoter       tac promoter: strong E. coli promoter; hybrid between the trp and lac UV5 promoters
   1486..1502    +  protein_bind   lac operator: The lac repressor binds to the lac operator to inhibit transcription in E. coli. This inhibition can be relieved by adding lactose or isopropyl-β-D-thiogalactopyranoside (IPTG). lac repressor encoded by lacI
   1587..1604    +  CDS            6xHis: 6xHis affinity tag
   1620..2273    +  CDS            GST26_SCHJA: Experimental evidence at protein level: Swiss-Prot protein existence level 1. GST isoenzymes appear to play a central role in the parasite detoxification system. Other functions are also suspected including a role in increasing the solubility of haematin in the parasite gut. From Schistosoma japonicum (Blood fluke).
   2355..2522    +  CDS            Abi2 (fragment): ABI2_MOUSE - Experimental evidence at protein level: Swiss-Prot protein existence level 1. Regulator of actin cytoskeleton dynamics underlying cell motility and adhesion. Functions as a component of the WAVE complex, which activates actin nucleating machinery Arp2/3 to drive lamellipodia formation (By similarity). Acts as regulator and substrate of nonreceptor tyrosine kinases ABL1 and ABL2 involved in processes linked to cell growth and differentiation. Positively regulates ABL1-mediated phosphorylation of ENAH, which is required for proper polymerization of nucleated actin filaments at the l
   2538..2585    +  terminator     fd terminator (sequence withheld): central terminator from bacteriophage fd (Otsuka and Kunisawa, 1982)
   2590..2802    +  CDS            M13 gene III (fragment) (sequence partly withheld): pIII; III; minor coat protein
   2817..3287    +  CDS            M13 gene III (fragment) (sequence partly withheld): pIII; III; minor coat protein
   3309..3379    +  CDS            TcR (fragment): tetracycline efflux protein; tet; confers resistance to tetracycline
   3621..4001    -  CDS            YPB1_ECOLX: Protein predicted: Swiss-Prot protein existence level 4. From Escherichia coli.
   4018..4169    +  CDS            rop (fragment): Rop protein, which maintains plasmids at low copy number; rop
   4205..4633    -  rep_origin     f1 ori (sequence partly withheld): f1 bacteriophage origin of replication; arrow indicates direction of (+) strand synthesis
   4642..4681    +  CDS            rop (fragment): Rop protein, which maintains plasmids at low copy number; rop
   4783..4923    +  misc_feature   bom: basis of mobility region from pBR322
   5109..5696    -  rep_origin     ori: high-copy-number ColE1/pMB1/pBR322/pUC origin of replication
   5867..6727    -  CDS            AmpR: β-lactamase; bla; confers resistance to ampicillin, carbenicillin, and related antibiotics
   6728..6832    -  promoter       AmpR promoter: bla
>Addgene plasmid #91285 | pHH0103_ABI2-1/1-SV1/2 | addgene full sequence | sequence record 191109 | Addgene NGS Result
ATAAAAATAGGCGTATCACGAGGCCCTTTCGTCTTCAAGAATTCCCGACACCATCGAATGGTGCAAAACC
TTTCGCGGTATGGCATGATAGCGCCCGGAAGAGAGTCAATTCAGGGTGGTGAATGTGAAACCAGTAACGT
TATACGATGTCGCAGAGTATGCCGGTGTCTCTTATCAGACCGTTTCCCGCGTGGTGAACCAGGCCAGCCA
CGTTTCTGCGAAAACGCGGGAAAAAGTGGAAGCGGCGATGGCGGAGCTGAATTACATTCCCAACCGCGTG
GCACAACAACTGGCGGGCAAACAGTCGTTGCTGATTGGCGTTGCCACCTCCAGTCTGGCCCTGCACGCGC
CGTCGCAAATTGTCGCGGCGATTAAATCTCGCGCCGATCAACTGGGTGCCAGCGTGGTGGTGTCGATGGT
AGAACGAAGCGGCGTCGAAGCCTGTAAAGCGGCGGTGCACAATCTTCTCGCGCAACGCGTCAGTGGGCTG
ATCATTAACTATCCGCTGGATGACCAGGATGCCATTGCTGTGGAAGCTGCCTGCACTAATGTTCCGGCGT
TATTTCTTGATGTCTCTGACCAGACACCCATCAACAGTATTATTTTCTCCCATGAAGACGGTACGCGACT
GGGCGTGGAGCATCTGGTCGCATTGGGTCACCAGCAAATCGCGCTGTTAGCGGGCCCATTAAGTTCTGTC
TCGGCGCGTCTGCGTCTGGCTGGCTGGCATAAATATCTCACTCGCAATCAAATTCAGCCGATAGCGGAAC
GGGAAGGCGACTGGAGTGCCATGTCCGGTTTTCAACAAACCATGCAAATGCTGAATGAGGGCATCGTTCC
CACTGCGATGCTGGTTGCCAACGATCAGATGGCGCTGGGCGCAATGCGCGCCATTACCGAGTCCGGGCTG
CGCGTTGGTGCGGATATCTCGGTAGTGGGATACGACGATACCGAAGACAGCTCATGTTATATCCCGCCGT
TAACCACCATCAAACAGGATTTTCGCCTGCTGGGGCAAACCAGCGTGGACCGCTTGCTGCAACTCTCTCA
GGGCCAGGCGGTGAAGGGCAATCAGCTGTTGCCCGTCTCACTGGTGAAAAGAAAAACCACCCTGGCGCCC
AATACGCAAACCGCCTCTCCCCGCGCGTTGGCCGATTCATTAATGCAGCTGGCACGACAGGTTTCCCGAC
TGGAAAGCGGGCAGTGAGCGCAACGCAATTAATGTAAGTTAGCTCACTCATTAGGCACAATTCTCATGTT
TGACAGCTTATCATCGACTGCACGGTGCACCAATGCTTCTGGCGTCAGGCAGCCATCGGAAGCTGTGGTA
TGGCTGTGCAGGTCGTAAATCACTGCATAATTCGTGTCGCTCAAGGCGCACTCCCGTTCTGGATAATGTT
TTTTGCGCCGACATCATAACGGTTCTGGCAAATATTCTGAAATGAGCTGTTGACAATTAATCATCGGCTC
GTATAATGTGTGGAATTGTGAGCGGATAACAATTTCACACAGGAAACAGCCAGTCCGTTTAGGTGTTTTC
ACGAGCACTTCACCAACAAGGACCATAGATTATGAAAATCGAAGAACACCATCACCATCACCATTCCAGC
GGTAAGCTTATGTCCCCTATACTAGGTTATTGGAAAATTAAGGGCCTTGTGCAACCCACTCGACTTCTTT
TGGAATATCTTGAAGAAAAATATGAAGAGCATTTGTATGAGCGCGATGAAGGTGATAAATGGCGAAACAA
AAAGTTTGAATTGGGTTTGGAGTTTCCCAATCTTCCTTATTATATTGATGGTGATGTTAAATTAACACAG
TCTATGGCCATCATACGTTATATAGCTGACAAGCACAACATGTTGGGTGGTTGTCCAAAAGAGCGTGCAG
AGATTTCAATGCTTGAAGGAGCGGTTTTGGATATTAGATACGGTGTTTCGAGAATTGCATATAGTAAAGA
CTTTGAAACTCTCAAAGTTGATTTTCTTAGCAAGCTACCTGAAATGCTGAAAATGTTCGAAGATCGTTTA
TGTCATAAAACATATTTAAATGGTGATCATGTAACCCATCCTGACTTCATGTTGTATGACGCTCTTGATG
TTGTTTTATACATGGACCCAATGTGCCTGGATGCGTTCCCAAAATTAGTTTGTTTTAAAAAACGTATTGA
AGCTATCCCACAAATTGATAAGTACTTGAAATCCAGCAAGTATATAGCATGGCCTTTGCAGGGCTGGCAA
GCCACGTTTGGTGGTGGCGACCATCCTCCAAAATCGGATCTGGAAGTTCTGTTCCAGGGGCCCCTGTCCA
GCGGTCTGGTTCCGCGTGGTTCCGGTACCGCGGCCCAGCCGGCCGAAAAAGTGGTTGCGATTTACGATTA
TACGAAAGACAAAGAAGACGAACTGTCATTCCAAGAAGGTGCCATTATCTACGTTATCAAAAAAAACGAT
GACGGCTGGTATGAAGGTGTGATGAACGGCGTTACCGGTCTGTTTCCGGGCAATTACGTCGAAAGCATTA
TGGCGGCCGCATA
[142 nt withheld, positions 2534-2675]
C
[98 nt withheld, positions 2677-2774]
AGTTTGTACTGGTGACGAAACTCAGTGTCTAGCTAGAGTGGC
[149 nt withheld, positions 2817-2965]
T
[41 nt withheld, positions 2967-3007]
T
[62 nt withheld, positions 3009-3070]
A
[35 nt withheld, positions 3072-3106]
CCTCCCTCAATCGGTTGAATGTCGCCCTTTTGTCTTTGGCGCTGGTAAACCATATGAA
[86 nt withheld, positions 3165-3250]
T
[54 nt withheld, positions 3252-3305]
CTAGCGCCGCCCTATACCTTGTCTGCCTCCCCGCGTTGCGTCGCGGTGCATGGAGCCGGGCCACCTCGAC
CTGAATGGAAGCCGGCGGCACCTCGCTAACGGATTCACCACTCCAAGAATTGGAGCCAATCAATTCTTGC
GGAGAACTGTGAATGCGCAAACCAACCCTTGGCAGAACATATCCATCGCGTCCGCCATCTCCAGCAGCCG
CACGCGGCGCATCTCGGGCAGCGTTGGGTCCTGGCCACGGGTGCGCATGATCGTGCTCCTGTCGTTGAGG
ACCCGGCTAGGCTGGCGGGGTTGCCTTACTGGTTAGCAGAATGAATCACCGATACGCGAGCGAACGTGAA
GCGACTGCTGCTGCAAAACGTCTGCGACCTGAGCAACAACATGAATGGTCTTCGGTTTCCGTGTTTCGTA
AAGTCTGGAAACGCGGAAGTCAGCGCCCTGCACCATTATGTTCCGGATCTGCATCGCAGGATGCTGCTGG
CTACCCTGTGGAACACCTACATCTGTATTAACGAAGCGCTGGCATTGACCCTGAGTGATTTTTCTCTGGT
CCCGCCGCATCCATACCGCCAGTTGTTTACCCTCACAACGTTCCAGTAACCGGGCATGTTCATCATCAGT
AACCCGTATCGTGAGCATCCTCTCTCGTTTCATCGGTATCATTACCCCCATGAACAGAAATCCCCCTTAC
ACGGAGGCATCAGTGACCAAACAGGAAAAAACCGCCCTTAACATGGCCCGCTTTATCAGAAGCCAGACAT
TAACGCTTCTGGAGAAACTCAACGAGCTGGACGCGGATGAACAGGCAGACATCTGTGAATCGCTTCACGA
CCACGCTGATGAGCTTTACCGCAGGATCCGCGAAATTGTAAGCGTTAATATTTTGTTAAAATTCGCGTTA
AATTTTTGTTAAATCAGCTCATTTTTTAACCAATAGGCCGAAATCGGCAAAATCCCTTATAAATCAAAAG
AATAGACCGAGATAGGGT
[37 nt withheld, positions 4304-4340]
AAAGAACGTGGACTCCAACGTCAAAGG
[49 nt withheld, positions 4368-4416]
T
[91 nt withheld, positions 4418-4508]
G
[124 nt withheld, positions 4510-4633]
CGCGGATCCTGCCTCGCGCGTTTCGGTGATGACGGTGAAAACCTCTGACACATGCAGCTCCCGGAGACGG
TCACAGCTTGTCTGTAAGCGGATGCCGGGAGCAGACAAGCCCGTCAGGGCGCGTCAGCGGGTGTTGGCGG
GTGTCGGGGCGCAGCCATGACCCAGTCACGTAGCGATAGCGGAGTGTATACTGGCTTAACTATGCGGCAT
CAGAGCAGATTGTACTGAGAGTGCACCATATGCGGTGTGAAATACCGCACAGATGCGTAAGGAGAAAATA
CCGCATCAGGCGCTCTTCCGCTTCCTCGCTCACTGACTCGCTGCGCTCGGTCGTTCGGCTGCGGCGAGCG
GTATCAGCTCACTCAAAGGCGGTAATACGGTTATCCACAGAATCAGGGGATAACGCAGGAAAGAACATGT
GAGCAAAAGGCCAGCAAAAGGCCAGGAACCGTAAAAAGGCCGCGTTGCTGGCGTTTTTCCATAGGCTCCG
CCCCCCTGACGAGCATCACAAAAATCGACGCTCAAGTCAGAGGTGGCGAAACCCGACAGGACTATAAAGA
TACCAGGGTTTCCCCCTGGAAGCTCCCTCGTGCGCTCTCCTGTTCCGACCCTGCCGCTTACCGGATACCT
GTCCGCCTTTCTCCCTTCGGGAAGCGTGGCGCTTTCTCATAGCTCACGCTGTAGGTATCTCAGTTCGGTG
TAGGTCGTTCGCTCCAAGCTGGGCTGTGTGCACGAACCCCCCGTTCAGCCCGACCGCTGCGCCTTATCCG
GTAACTATCGTCTTGAGTCCAACCCGGTAAGACACGACTTATCGCCACTGGCAGCAGCCACTGGTAACAG
GATTAGCAGAGCGAGGTATGTAGGCGGTGCTACAGAGTTCTTGAAGTGGTGGCCTAACTACGGCTACACT
AGAAGGACAGTATTTGGTATCTGCGCTCTGCTGAAGCCAGTTACCTTCGGAAAAAGAGTTGGTAGCTCTT
GATCCGGCAAACAAACCACCGCTGGTAGCGGTGGTTTTTTTGTTTGCAAGCAGCAGATTACGCGCAGAAA
AAAAGGATCTCAAGAAGATCCTTTGATCTTTTCTACGGGGTCTGACGCTCAGTGGAACGAAAACTCACGT
TAAGGGATTTTGGTCATGAGATTATCAAAAAGGATCTTCACCTAGATCCTTTTAAATTAAAAATGAAGTT
TTAAATCAATCTAAAGTATATATGAGTAAACTTGGTCTGACAGTTACCAATGCTTAATCAGTGAGGCACC
TATCTCAGCGATCTGTCTATTTCGTTCATCCATAGTTGCCTGACTCCCCGTCGTGTAGATAACTACGATA
CGGGAGGGCTTACCATCTGGCCCCAGTGCTGCAATGATACCGCGAGACCCACGCTCACCGGCTCCAGATT
TATCAGCAATAAACCAGCCAGCCGGAAGGGCCGAGCGCAGAAGTGGTCCTGCAACTTTATCCGCCTCCAT
CCAGTCTATTAATTGTTGCCGGGAAGCTAGAGTAAGTAGTTCGCCAGTTAATAGTTTGCGCAACGTTGTT
GCCATTGCTGCAGGCATCGTGGTGTCACGCTCGTCGTTTGGTATGGCTTCATTCAGCTCCGGTTCCCAAC
GATCAAGGCGAGTTACATGATCCCCCATGTTGTGCAAAAAAGCGGTTAGCTCCTTCGGTCCTCCGATCGT
TGTCAGAAGTAAGTTGGCCGCAGTGTTATCACTCATGGTTATGGCAGCACTGCATAATTCTCTTACTGTC
ATGCCATCCGTAAGATGCTTTTCTGTGACTGGTGAGTACTCAACCAAGTCATTCTGAGAATAGTGTATGC
GGCGACCGAGTTGCTCTTGCCCGGCGTCAACACGGGATAATACCGCGCCACATAGCAGAACTTTAAAAGT
GCTCATCATTGGAAAACGTTCTTCGGGGCGAAAACTCTCAAGGATCTTACCGCTGTTGAGATCCAGTTCG
ATGTAACCCACTCGTGCACCCAACTGATCTTCAGCATCTTTTACTTTCACCAGCGTTTCTGGGTGAGCAA
AAACAGGAAGGCAAAATGCCGCAAAAAAGGGAATAAGGGCGACACGGAAATGTTGAATACTCATACTCTT
CCTTTTTCAATATTATTGAAGCATTTATCAGGGTTATTGTCTCATGAGCGGATACATATTTGAATGTATT
TAGAAAAATAAACAAATAGGGGTTCCGCGCACATTTCCCCGAAAAGTGCCACCTGACGTCTAAGAAACCA
TTATTATCATGACATTAACCT
