>Addgene plasmid #91285 | pHH0103_ABI2-1/1-SV1/2 | depositor partial sequence | sequence record 175773 | insert sequence
GGCCCAGCCGGCCGAAAAAGTGGTTGCGATTTACGATTATACGAAAGACAAAGAAGACGAACTGTCATTC
CAAGAAGGTGCCATTATCTACGTTATCAAAAAAAACGATGACGGCTGGTATGAAGGTGTGATGAACGGCG
TTACCGGTCTGTTTCCGGGCAATTACGTCGAAAGCATTATGGCGGCCGC
